>Addgene plasmid #42192 | pMyC | depositor full sequence | sequence record 63963 | pMyC
GCTAGAGGGGGCGTCAGGCGCCGGGGGCGGTGTCCGGCGGCCCCCAGAGGAACTGCGCCAGTTCCTCCGG
ATCGGTGAAGCCGGAGAGATCCAGCGGGGTCTCCTCGAACACCTCGAAGTCGTGCAGGAAGGTGAAGGCG
AGCAGTTCGCGGGCGAAGTCCTCGGTCCGCTTCCACTGCGCCCCGTCGAGCAGCGCGGCCAGGATCTCGC
GGTCGCCCCGGAAGGCGTTGAGATGCAGTTGCACCAGGCTGTAGCGGGAGTCTCCCGCATAGACGTCGGT
GAAGTCGACGATCCCGGTGACCTCGGTCGCGGCCAGGTCCACGAAGATGTTGGTCCCGTGCAGGTCGCCG
TGGACGAACCGGGGTTCGCGGCCGGCCAGCAGCGTGTCCACGTCCGGCAGCCAGTCCTCCAGGCGGTCCA
GCAGCCGGGGCGAGAGGTAGCCCCACCCGCGGTGGTCCTCGACGGTCGCCGCGCGGCGTTCCCGCAGCAG
TTCCGGGAAGACCTCGGAATGGGGGGTGAGCACGGTGTTCCCGGTCAGCGGCACCCTGTGCAGCCGGCCG
AGCACCCGGCCGAGTTCGCGGGCCAGGGCGAGCAGCGCGTTCCGGTCGGTCGTGCCGTCCATCGCGGACC
GCCAGGTGGTGCCGGTCATCCGGCTCATCACCAGGTAGGGCCACGGCCAGGCTCCGGTGCCGGGCCGCAG
CTCGCCGCGGCCGAGGAGGCGGGGCACCGGCACCGGGGCGTCCGCCAGGACCGCGTACGCCTCCGACTCC
GACGCGAGGCTCTCCGGACCGCACCAGTGCTCGCCGAACAGCTTGATCACCGGGTCGGGCTCGCCGACCA
GTACGGGGTTGGTGCTCTCGCCGGGCACCCGCAGCACCGGCGGCACCGGCAGCCCGAGCTCCTCCAGGGC
TCGGCGGGCCAGCGGCTCCCAGAATTCCTGGTCGTTCCGCAGGCTCGCGTAGGAATCATCCGAATCAATA
CGGTCGAGAAGTAACAGGGATTCTTGTGTCACNNNNTCAGAATTGGTTAATTGGTTGTAACACTGGCAGA
GCATTACGCTGACTTGACGGGACGGCGGCTTTGTTGAATAAATCGAACTTTTGCTGAGTTGAAGGATCAG
ATCACGCATCTTCCCGACAACGCAGACCGTTCCGTGGCAAAGCAAAAGTTCAAAATCACCAACTGGTCCA
CCTACAACAAAGCTCTCATCAACCGTGGCTCCCTCACTTTCTGGCTGGATGATGGGGCGATTCAGGCCTG
GTATGAGTCAGCAACACCTTCTTCACGAGGCAGACCTCACTAGTTCCACTGAGCGTCAGACCCCGTAGAA
AAGATCAAAGGATCTTCTTGAGATCCTTTTTTTCTGCGCGTAATCTGCTGCTTGCAAACAAAAAAACCAC
CGCTACCAGCGGTGGTTTGTTTGCCGGATCAAGAGCTACCAACTCTTTTTCCGAAGGTAACTGGCTTCAG
CAGAGCGCAGATACCAAATACTGTCCTTCTAGTGTAGCCGTAGTTAGGCCACCACTTCAAGAACTCTGTA
GCACCGCCTACATACCTCGCTCTGCTAATCCTGTTACCAGTGGCTGCTGCCAGTGGCGATAAGTCGTGTC
TTACCGGGTTGGACTCAAGACGATAGTTACCGGATAAGGCGCAGCGGTCGGGCTGAACGGGGGGTTCGTG
CACACAGCCCAGCTTGGAGCGAACGACCTACACCGAACTGAGATACCTACAGCGTGAGCATTGAGAAAGC
GCCACGCTTCCCGAAGGGAGAAAGGCGGACAGGTATCCGGTAAGCGGCAGGGTCGGAACAGGAGAGCGCA
CGAGGGAGCTTCCAGGGGGAAACGCCTGGTATCTTTATAGTCCTGTCGGGTTTCGCCACCTCTGACTTGA
GCGTCGATTTTTGTGATGCTCGTCAGGGGGGCGGAGCCTATGGAAAAACGCCAGCAACGCGGCCTTTTTA
CGGTTCCTGGCCTTTTGCTGGCCTTTTGCTCACATGTTCTTTCCTGCGTTATCCCCTGATTCTGTGGATA
ACCGTATTACCGCCTTTGAGTGAGCTGATACCGCTCGCCGCAGCCGAACGACCGAGCGCAACGCGTGCGG
CCGCACGCGTGAGCCCACCAGCTCCGTAAGTTCGGGCGCTGTGTGGCTCGTACCCGCGCATTCAGGCGGC
AGGGGGTCTAACGGGTCTAAGGCGGCGTGTACGGCCGCCACAGCGGCTCTCAGCGGCCCGGAAACGTCCT
CGAAACGACGCATGTGTTCCTCCTGGTTGGTACAGGTGGTTGGGGGTGCTCGGCTGTCGCTGGTGTTCCA
CCACCAGGGCTCGACGGGAGAGCGGGGGAGTGTGCAGTTGTGGGGTGGCCCCTCAGCGAAATATCTGACT
TGGAGCTCGTGTCGGACCATACACCGGTGATTAATCGTGGTCTACTACCAAGCGTGAGCCACGTCGCCGA
CGAATTTGAGCAGCTCTGGCTGCCGTACTGGCCGCTGGCAAGCGACGATCTGCTCGAGGGGATCTACCGC
CAAAGCCGCGCGTCGGCCCTAGGCCGCCGGTACATCGAGGCGAACCCAACAGCGCTGGCAAACCTGCTGG
TCGTGGACGTAGACCATCCAGACGCAGCGCTCCGAGCGCTCAGCGCCCGGGGGTCCCATCCGCTGCCCAA
CGCGATCGTGGGCAATCGCGCCAACGGCCACGCACACGCAGTGTGGGCACTCAACGCCCCTGTTCCACGC
ACCGAATACGCGCGGCGTAAGCCGCTCGCATACATGGCGGCGTGCGCCGAAGGCCTTCGGCGCGCCGTCG
ATGGCGACCGCAGTTACTCAGGCCTCATGACCAAAAACCCCGGCCACATCGCCTGGGAAACGGAATGGCT
CCACTCAGATCTCTACACACTCAGCCACATCGAGGCCGAGCTCGGCGCGAACATGCCACCGCCGCGCTGG
CGTCAGCAGACCACGTACAAAGCGGCTCCGACGCCGCTAGGGCGGAATTGCGCACTGTTCGATTCCGTCA
GGTTGTGGGCCTATCGTCCCGCCCTCATGCGGATCTACCTGCCGACCCGGAACGTGGACGGACTCGGCCG
CGCGATCTATGCCGAGTGCCACGCGCGAAACGCCGAATTTCCGTGCAACGACGTGTGTCCCGGACCGCTA
CCGGACAGCGAGGTCCGCGCCATCGCCAACAGCATTTGGCGTTGGATCACAACCAAGTCGCGCATTTGGG
CGGACGGGATCGTGGTCTACGAGGCCACACTCAGTGCGCGCCAGTCGGCCATCTCGCGGAAGGGCGCAGC
AGCGCGCACGGCGGCGAGCACAGTTGCGCGGCGCGCAAAGTCCGCGTCAGCCATGCATGGAGGCATTGCT
ATGAGCGACGGCTACAGCGACGGCTACAACCGGCAGCCGACTGTCCGCAAAAAGCGGCGCGTGACCGCCG
CCGAAGGCGCTCGAATCACCGGACTATCCGAACGCCACGTCGTCCGGCTCGTGGCGCAGGAACGCAGCGA
GTGGCTCGCCGAGCAGGCTGCACGCCGCGAACGCATCCGCGCCTATCACGACGACGAGGGCCACTCTTGG
CCGCAAACGGCCAAACATTTCGGGCTGCATCTGGACACCGTTAAGCGACTCGGCTATCGGGCGAGGAAAG
AGCGTGCGGCAGAACAGGAAGCGGCTCAAAAGGCCCACAACGAAGCCGACAATCCACCGCTGTTCTAACG
CAATTGGGGAGCGGGTGTCGCGGGGGTTCCGTGGGGGGTTCCGTTGCAACGGGTCGGACAGGTAAAAGTC
CTGGTAGACGCTAGTTTTCTGGTTTGGGCCATGCCTGTCTCGTTGCGTGTTTCGTTGCGCCCGTTTTGAA
TACCAGCCAGACGAGACGGGGTTCTACGAATCTTGGTCGATACCAAGCCATTTCCGCTGAATATCGGGGA
GCTCACCGCCAGAATCGGTGGTTGTGGTGATGTACGTGGCGAACTCCGTTGTAGTGCCTGTGGTGGCATC
CGTGGCGCGGCCGCGGTACCAGATCTTTAAATCTAGATAAAGAAGTGACGCGGTCTCAAGCGTCGAGCGT
CGTCAGCGTGTCGAGGATGTCGAAGTCGTAGCCGTCGGCGCTGGCGATGTAGACCTGCTGGTCGAATTGA
CTGTCGCGCATACACATCGGGCCCCGGGGCCCGTCGAACCCGACATCGTGCGCGGATGCCATCAGGTCCG
GTATCTCGGGGGAGTGGGCCCGCTGGAAGATGGCCTCGAGCGCAACGAGACCCTCGTAACAGGATTCGGC
CATCGCGTTGAGCGGTGGCGCGTCGGCGCCGTAGCGGGCGACGTAGCTGCCCATCAGGTCCATCGCACCC
GCGGTGGCCAGTGAACTGAAGTACGCCGCGGCGACATAGAGGTTTTCGGTGGAGCCGGCGCCGCTGGCCA
GCAGCATGTTCTCCTCCATCAGCGGGCTGAACCGCGCCATGCGGTCGTGCCCGCCGGCGCGCGCGAACTC
GCGGTTGAACAACACGGCGTCCTGGCCGACGAGCAGCATCAACACGGCCTGCGCCCCCGACGCGATGGCC
TTGCGGACAGGTGCGCGGAAATCGTCGGTGCCGTACGGGACGTAGATCTCCCGTCTGAGCTCGAGGTCCA
GATCTCGGCAGTACGCGCGGGCGGCCGCGGCGGAACGGCGCGGCCAGATGTAGTCATCGCCGACCAGGCA
CCAGGACCGGATGCCGAAGTGGTCGCGCAGCCAGGCGAGCGCGGGCGCGATCTGGATCTGCGGTGTCTCG
CCTGTGCAGAACACGCCCGGTGTGCGTTCACCGCCCTCGTACAACGAGGTGTAGACGTACGGGATGCGGT
CGCGGACCACCGGGGAGATGCGGTTGCGCACGGCCGAGATGTGCCAGCCGGTCACGGCGTCGAGACCGTG
ACCTCGCAACCGGTCGGCGACGGTCCGGGCGACGTCGTCGCCGGGCGCTCCGCCGTCGAGCACCTCGATG
GTGACCTTGCGGCCCTGCAGGCCGCCTCGGTCGTTGACCTCCTTGGCCGCGAGCTCGGCCACGGCCTCGC
ACGAAGGCGCGAAGATTCCCGCTGGCCCTTGAAGCGGAATCACCAGCCCGACGCGGAACTCAACCTCGCC
GTCCTGCACTCCAGATCACCGTCGATCCCGTGTAGTCTGCGCTTCAAAGGTTTCTAGCAGAAATAATTCA
TTCTGAACAGACCCCGCCGTCGACACGAGGAGACCCAACATGGCCGCCGGACAGCAGCGCCGCCCCAACC
TCCTGCTGCCGTTGGTGCGTCTGACCCACCTCGCGGAGTCGGCGATCGAACGCGTGCTCGCGGACTCGTC
GCTCAAGATCGAGGACTGGCGCGTGCTCGACGAGTTGGCCGGACGGCGCACCGTGCCCATGAGCGATCTC
GCGCAGGCCACGCTGATCACGGGTCCGACTCTCACCAGAACCGTCGATCGCCTTGTGTCGCAAGGGATCA
TCTACCGGACTGCCGATCTGCATGACCGCCGGCGGGTGCTCGTGGCGTTGACCCCGCGGGGGCGGACGCT
GCGCAACCGCCTGGTGGACGCGGTAGCCGAGGCCGAGTGTGCGGCTTTTGAATCGTGCGGGCTGGACGTC
GACCAGTTGCGCGAACTCGTCGACACCACCTCGAATTTGACTTCGTAACCACCCGCGCCCGGCCGGCGTT
CACCCTTGACTTTTATTTTCATCTGGATATATTTCGGGTGAATGGAAAGGGGTGACCATGCCGACCTACA
CATTCCGTTGTTCCCACTGCGGTCCCTTCGATCTCACCTGCGCGATCTCCGAGCGCGATGCGGCGGCGAC
CTGTCCGGAGTGCCGGACGCCGGCGCGCCGGGTCTTCGGTTCGGTAGGGCTGACGACATTCACCGCGGGA
CATCACCGCGCATTCGACGCGGCGTCCGCGAGCGCCGAAAGTCCCACGGTGGTGAAGTCGATTCCCGCAG
GCGCGGACCGCCCGCGGGCCCCGCGCCGCAATCCCGGTCTACCGAGTCTGCCGAGGTACTAGCGACATGG
GTGGCGTCGGGCTCTTCTACGTGGGTGCGGTGCTCATCATCGACGGGCTGATGCTGCTGGGCCGCATCAG
CCCACGAGGCGCAACACCGCTGAACTTCTTCGTCGGCGGACTGCAGGTGGTGACGCCTACGGTGCTGATC
CTGCAGTCCGGCGGAGACGCGGCCGTGATCTTCGCGGCCTCCGGGCTCTACCTGTTCGGCTTCACCTACC
TGTGGGTGGCCATCAACAACGTGACCGACTGGGACGGAGAAGGTCTCGGATGGTTCTCGCTGTTCGTCGC
GATCGCCGCACTCGGCTACTCGTGGCACGCGTTCACCGCCGAGGCCGACCCGGCGTTCGGGGTGATCTGG
CTGCTGTGGGCAGTGCTGTGGTTCATGCTGTTCCTGCTGCTCGGCCTGGGGCACGACGCACTGGGGCCCG
CCGTCGGGTTCGTCGCGGTGGCCGAAGGCGTGATCACCGCCGCCGTGCCGGCCTTCCTGATCGTGTCGGG
CAACTGGGAAACCGGCCCGCTCCCCGCCGCGGTCATCGCCGTGATCGGTTTTGCCGCAGTTGTTCTCGCA
TACCCCATCGGGCGCCGTCTCGCAGCGCCGTCAGTCACCAACCCTCCACCGGCCGCGCTCGCGGCCACCA
CCCGATAAGAGAAAGGGAGTCCACCATGGGCTCGGCCGGTACCGGATCCGAATTCGATATCGCTAGCCAA
GCTTCGCACCACCACCACCACCACTGATAACAGCTTATCGATGTCGACGTAGTTAACTAGCGTACGATCG
ACTGCCAGGCATCAAATAAAACGAAAGGCTCAGTCGAAAGACTGGGCCTTTCGTTTTATGCCATCATGGC
CGCGGTGATCA
Features (pLannotate 1.2.2; 6 found; start..end, strand, type, name):
     17..1009    -  CDS            hyg: KHYB_STRHY - Experimental evidence at protein level: Swiss-Prot protein existence level 1. The aminoglycoside phosphotransferases achieve inactivation of their antibiotic substrates by phosphorylation. From Streptomyces hygroscopicus.
   1157..1300    +  CDS            TRA2_ECOLX (fragment): Protein predicted: Swiss-Prot protein existence level 4. Required for transposition of transposon Tn903. From Escherichia coli.
   1348..1936    +  rep_origin     ori: high-copy-number ColE1/pMB1/pBR322/pUC origin of replication
   6017..6655    +  CDS            AMIS_MYCSM: Protein inferred from homology: Swiss-Prot protein existence level 3. Possible transporter that might be responsible for the adsorption of amidase substrates or release of their hydrolysis products. From Mycolicibacterium smegmatis (Mycobacterium smegmatis).
   6727..6744    +  CDS            9xHis (fragment): 9xHis affinity tag
   6803..6849    +  terminator     rrnB T1 terminator: transcription terminator T1 from the E. coli rrnB gene
