[The description below was written by a language model from this plasmid's Addgene catalogue record and pLannotate feature annotations shown in this document.]
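Description:
pMyC is an empty bacterial expression backbone from the pMy vector series, a cloning platform built for producing recombinant mycobacterial proteins in Mycobacterium smegmatis. It derives from the roughly 6.9 kb plasmid pSD26, with two recorded changes: the six initial codons of acetamidase were deleted, and a multiple cloning site carrying NcoI, KpnI, BamHI, EcoRI, EcoRV and HindIII sites was inserted. An open reading frame cloned into this site gains a C-terminal His6 tag for affinity purification. The feature table places a short histidine-tag coding segment shortly before an rrnB T1 transcription terminator, which closes the expression unit.

For propagation in E. coli, the plasmid carries a ColE1/pMB1-type origin, although the catalogue lists it as low copy. Selection relies on a hygromycin phosphotransferase gene from Streptomyces hygroscopicus, a marker usable in both E. coli and mycobacteria. The catalogue's "promoter" field reads ColE1, which is the name of the origin rather than a promoter, so the record does not explicitly state which promoter drives the insert. However, the reference to acetamidase and the annotated M. smegmatis AmiS coding sequence just upstream of the tag indicate that M. smegmatis acetamidase-locus sequence lies ahead of the cloning site. In vectors of this type that region normally provides acetamide-inducible expression.

The automated annotation leaves a large stretch between the E. coli origin and the AmiS region unlabelled. No mycobacterial replication origin is identified in the table, though one would be expected in a shuttle vector of this kind. A small Tn903 transposase fragment is also detected, probably a leftover from earlier cloning steps.
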