Addgene plasmid #42192: pMyC
Purpose: (Empty Backbone)
Depositing lab: Annabel Parret & Matthias Wilmanns. Depositing organization: European Molecular Biology Laboratory (EMBL), Hamburg. Publication: The pMy vector series: A versatile cloning platform for the recombinant production of mycobacterial proteins in Mycobacterium smegmatis. Beckham KSH, Staack S, Wilmanns M, Parret AHA. Protein Sci. 2020 Oct 2. doi: 10.1002/pro.3962. PubMed 33006405.
Backbone
  Vector backbone: pSD26
  Backbone manufacturer: Daugelat et al 2003
  Backbone size (bp): 6900
  Modifications to backbone: Vector backbone corresponds to the pSD26 plasmid [Daugelat et al 2003] with two modifications: (i) deleting the six initial codons of acetamidase, (ii) inserting a multiple cloning site (MCS) consisting of restriction endonuclease sites, NcoI, KpnI, BamHI, EcoRI, EcoRV and HindIII. Middle:
  Vector type: Bacterial Expression
  Promoter: ColE1
  Tag / fusion protein: His6 (C terminal on insert)
Growth in bacteria
  Bacterial resistance: Hygromycin, 200 μg/mL
  Growth temperature: 37°C
  Growth strain: DH5alpha
  Copy number: Low Copy
Gene/Insert
  Cloning method: Unknown
Terms and licenses: Academic/Nonprofit Terms; Industry Terms: Not Available to Industry
Depositor comments: Vector constructed by Dr. Arie Geerlof at EMBL-Hamburg (now at Helmholtz Zentrum München)
How to cite: pMyC was a gift from Annabel Parret & Matthias Wilmanns (Addgene plasmid # 42192 ; http://n2t.net/addgene:42192 ; RRID:Addgene_42192)
