>Addgene plasmid #42192 | pMyC | depositor partial sequence | sequence record 57001 | AP328
CGTCTCGCAGCGCCGTCAGTCACCAACCCTCCACCGGCCGCGCTCGCGGCCACCACCCGATAAGAGAAAG
GGAGTCCACCATGGGCTCGGCCGGTACCGGATCCGAATTCGATATCGCTAGCCAAGCTTCGCACCACCAC
CACCACCACTGATAACAGCTTATCGATGTCGACGTAGTTAACTAGCGTACGATCGACTGCCAGGCATCAA
ATAAAACGAAAGGCTCAGTCGAAAGACTGGGCCTTTCGTTTTATGCCATCATGGCCGCGGTGATCAGCTA
GAGGGGGCGTCAGGCGCCGGGGGCGGTGTCCGGCGGCCCCCAGAGGAACTGCGCCAGTTCCTCCGGATCG
GTGAAGCCGGAGAGATCCAGCGGGGTCTCCTCGAACACCTCGAAGTCGTGCAGGAAGGTGAAGGCGAGCA
GTTCGCGGGCGAAGTCCTCGGTCCGCTTCCACTGCGCCCCGTCGAGCAGCGCGGCCAGGATCTCGCGGTC
GCCCCGGAAGGCGTTGAGATGCAGTTGCACCAGGCTGTAGCGGGAGTCTCCCGCATAGACGTCGGTGAAG
TCGACGATCCCGGTGACCTCGGTCGCGGCCAGGTCCACGAAGATGTTGGTCCCGTGCAGGTCGCCGTGGA
CGAACCGGGGTTCGCGGCCGGCCAGCAGCGTGTCCACGTCCGGCAGCCAGTCCTCCAGGCGGTCCAGCAG
CCGGGGCGAGAGGTAGCCCCACCCGCGGTGGTCCTCGACGGTCGCCGCGCGGCGTTCCCGCAGCAGTTCC
GGGAAGACCTCGGAATGGGGGGTGAGCACGGTGTTCCCGGTCAGCGGCACCCTGTGCAGCCGGCCGAGCA
CCCGGCCGAGTTCGCGGGCCAGGGCGAGCAGCGCGTTCCGGTCGGTCGTGCCGTCCATCGCGGACCGCCA
GGTGGTGCCGGTCATCCGGCTCATCACCAGGTAGGGCCACGGCCAGGCTCCGGTGCCGGGCCGCAGCTCG
CCGCGGCCGAGGAGGCGGGGCACCGGCACCGGGGCGTCCGCCAGGACCGCGTACGCCTCCGACTCCGACG
CGAGGCTC
