>Addgene plasmid #42192 | pMyC | depositor partial sequence | sequence record 57002 | AP329
TGCCGACCCGGAACGTGGACGGACTCGGCCGCGCGATCTATGCCGAGTGCCACGCGCGAAACGCCGAATT
TCCGTGCAACGACGTGTGTCCCGGACCGCTACCGGACAGCGAGGTCCGCGCCATCGCCAACAGCATTTGG
CGTTGGATCACAACCAAGTCGCGCATTTGGGCGGACGGGATCGTGGTCTACGAGGCCACACTCAGTGCGC
GCCAGTCGGCCATCTCGCGGAAGGGCGCAGCAGCGCGCACGGCGGCGAGCACAGTTGCGCGGCGCGCAAA
GTCCGCGTCAGCCATGCATGGAGGCATTGCTATGAGCGACGGCTACAGCGACGGCTACAACCGGCAGCCG
ACTGTCCGCAAAAAGCGGCGCGTGACCGCCGCCGAAGGCGCTCGAATCACCGGACTATCCGAACGCCACG
TCGTCCGGCTCGTGGCGCAGGAACGCAGCGAGTGGCTCGCCGAGCAGGCTGCACGCCGCGAACGCATCCG
CGCCTATCACGACGACGAGGGCCACTCTTGGCCGCAAACGGCCAAACATTTCGGGCTGCATCTGGACACC
GTTAAGCGACTCGGCTATCGGGCGAGGAAAGAGCGTGCGGCAGAACAGGAAGCGGCTCAAAAGGCCCACA
ACGAAGCCGACAATCCACCGCTGTTCTAACGCAATTGGGGAGCGGGTGTCGCGGGGGTTCCGTGGGGGGT
TCCGTTGCAACGGGTCGGACAGGTAAAAGTCCTGGTAGACGCTAGTTTTCTGGTTTGGGCCATGCCTGTC
TCGTTGCGTGTTTCGTTGCGCCCGTTTTGAATACCAGCCAGACGAGACGGGGTTCTACGAATCTTGGTCG
ATACCAAGCCATTTCCGCTGAATATCGGGGAGCTCACCGCCAGAATCGGTGGTTGTGGTGATGTACGTGG
CGAACTCCGTTGTAGTGCCTGTGGTGGCATCCGTGGCGCGGCCGCGGTACCAGATCTTTAAATCTAGATA
AAGAAGTGACGCGGTCTCAAGCGTCGAGCGTCG
