>Addgene plasmid #42192 | pMyC | depositor partial sequence | sequence record 61253 | AP330
CGTGCGGCCGCACGCGTGAGCCCACCAGCTCCGTAAGTTCGGGCGCTGTGTGGCTCGTACCCGCGCATTC
AGGCGGCAGGGGGTCTAACGGGTCTAAGGCGGCGTGTACGGCCGCCACAGCGGCTCTCAGCGGCCCGGAA
ACGTCCTCGAAACGACGCATGTGTTCCTCCTGGTTGGTACAGGTGGTTGGGGGTGCTCGGCTGTCGCTGG
TGTTCCACCACCAGGGCTCGACGGGAGAGCGGGGGAGTGTGCAGTTGTGGGGTGGCCCCTCAGCGAAATA
TCTGACTTGGAGCTCGTGTCGGACCATACACCGGTGATTAATCGTGGTCTACTACCAAGCGTGAGCCACG
TCGCCGACGAATTTGAGCAGCTCTGGCTGCCGTACTGGCCGCTGGCAAGCGACGATCTGCTCGAGGGGAT
CTACCGCCAAAGCCGCGCGTCGGCCCTAGGCCGCCGGTACATCGAGGCGAACCCAACAGCGCTGGCAAAC
CTGCTGGTCGTGGACGTAGACCATCCAGACGCAGCGCTCCGAGCGCTCAGCGCCCGGGGGTCCCATCCGC
TGCCCAACGCGATCGTGGGCAATCGCGCCAACGGCCACGCACACGCAGTGTGGGCACTCAACGCCCCTGT
TCCACGCACCGAATACGCGCGGCGTAAGCCGCTCGCATACATGGCGGCGTGCGCCGAAGGCCTTCGGCGC
GCCGTCGATGGCGACCGCAGTTACTCAGGCCTCATGACCAAAAACCCCGGCCACATCGCCTGGGAAACGG
AATGGCTCCACTCAGATCTCTACACACTCAGCCACATCGAGGCCGAGCTCGGCGCGAACATGCCACCGCC
GCGCTGGCGTCAGCAGACCACGTACAAAGCGGCTCCGACGCCGCTAGGGCGGAATTGCGCACTGTTCGAT
TCCGTCAGGTTGTGGGCCTATCGTCCCGCCCTCATGCGGATCTACCTGCCGACCCGGAACGTGGACGGAC
TCGGC
