>Addgene plasmid #42192 | pMyC | depositor partial sequence | sequence record 61254 | AP340
GCGTTGAGCGGTGGCGCGTCGGCGCCGTAGCGGGCGACGTAGCTGCCCATCAGGTCCATCGCACCCGCGG
TGGCCAGTGAACTGAAGTACGCCGCGGCGACATAGAGGTTTTCGGTGGAGCCGGCGCCGCTGGCCAGCAG
CATGTTCTCCTCCATCAGCGGGCTGAACCGCGCCATGCGGTCGTGCCCGCCGGCGCGCGCGAACTCGCGG
TTGAACAACACGGCGTCCTGGCCGACGAGCAGCATCAACACGGCCTGCGCCCCCGACGCGATGGCCTTGC
GGACAGGTGCGCGGAAATCGTCGGTGCCGTACGGGACGTAGATCTCCCGTCTGAGCTCGAGGTCCAGATC
TCGGCAGTACGCGCGGGCGGCCGCGGCGGAACGGCGCGGCCAGATGTAGTCATCGCCGACCAGGCACCAG
GACCGGATGCCGAAGTGGTCGCGCAGCCAGGCGAGCGCGGGCGCGATCTGGATCTGCGGTGTCTCGCCTG
TGCAGAACACGCCCGGTGTGCGTTCACCGCCCTCGTACAACGAGGTGTAGACGTACGGGATGCGGTCGCG
GACCACCGGGGAGATGCGGTTGCGCACGGCCGAGATGTGCCAGCCGGTCACGGCGTCGAGACCGTGACCT
CGCAACCGGTCGGCGACGGTCCGGGCGACGTCGTCGCCGGGCGCTCCGCCGTCGAGCACCTCGATGGTGA
CCTTGCGGCCCTGCAGGCCGCCTCGGTCGTTGACCTCCTTGGCCGCGA
