>Addgene plasmid #42192 | pMyC | addgene partial sequence | sequence record 68149 | HygR-fwd 5'-cttcaccttcctgcacgact-3'
GATCTCTCCGGCTTCACCGATCCGGAGGAACTGGCGCAGTTCCTCTGGGGGCCGCCGGACACCGCCCCCG
GCGCCTGACGCCCCCTCTAGCTGATCACCGCGGCCATGATGGCATAAAACGAAAGGCCCAGTCTTTCGAC
TGAGCCTTTCGTTTTATTTGATGCCTGGCAGTCGATCGTACGCTAGTTAACTACGTCGACATCGATAAGC
TGTTATCAGTGGTGGTGGTGGTGGTGCGAAGCTTGGCTAGCGATATCGAATTCGGATCCGGTACCGGCCG
AGCCCATGGTGGACTCCCTTTCTCTTATCGGGTGGTGGCCGCGAGCGCGGCCGGTGGAGGGTTGGTGACT
GACGGCGCTGCGAGACGGCGCCCGATGGGGTATGCGAGAACAACTGCGGCAAAACCGATCACGGCGATGA
CCGCGGCGGGGAGCGGGCCGGTTTCCCAGTTGCCCGACACGATCAGGAAGGCCGGCACGGCGGCGGTGAT
CACGCCTTCGGCCACCGCGACGAACCCGACGGCGGGCCCCAGTGCGTCGTGCCCCAGGCCGAGCAGCAGG
AACAGCATGAACCACAGCACTGCCCACAGCAGCCAGATCACCCCGAACGCCGGGTCGGCCTCGGCGGTGA
ACGCGTGCCACGAGTAGCCGAGTGCGGCGATCGCGACGAACAGCGAGAACCATCCGAGACCTTCTCCGTC
CCAGTCGGTCACGTTGTTGATGGCCACCCACAGGTAGGTGAAGCCGAACAGGTAGAGCC
